Addgene plasmid #17228: pcDNA3.1 puro Nodamura B2
Depositing lab: Christopher Sullivan. Depositing organization: University of Texas at Austin. Publication: A virus-encoded inhibitor that blocks RNA interference in mammalian cells. Sullivan CS, Ganem D. J Virol. 2005 Jun . 79(12):7371-9. 10.1128/JVI.79.12.7371-7379.2005 PubMed 15919892.
Backbone
  Vector backbone: pcDNA3.1 puro+
  Backbone size w/o insert (bp): 5500
  Vector type: Mammalian Expression
  Selectable markers: Puromycin
Growth in bacteria
  Bacterial resistance: Ampicillin, 100 μg/mL
  Growth temperature: 37°C
  Growth strain: DH5alpha
  Copy number: High Copy
Gene/Insert
  Gene/Insert name: Nodamura B2
  Species: Nodamura Virus
  Insert size (bp): 429
  Mutation: 2 silent point mutations
  Entrez Gene: NoVsRNA1gp2
  Cloning method: Restriction Enzyme; 5′ cloning site KpnI (not destroyed); 3′ cloning site XbaI (not destroyed)
  Sequencing primers: 5′ CMV-F; 3′ BGH-rev
Terms and licenses: Academic/Nonprofit Terms; Industry Terms
Depositor comments: The gene was cloned into the KpnI/XbaI sites within the pcDNA3.1 puro+ vector. The pcDNA3.1 puro+ vector was derived from the pcDNA3.1 neo+ vector by swapping the puro cassette for the Neo gene.
How to cite: pcDNA3.1 puro Nodamura B2 was a gift from Christopher Sullivan (Addgene plasmid # 17228 ; http://n2t.net/addgene:17228 ; RRID:Addgene_17228)
