[The description below was written by a language model from this plasmid's Addgene catalogue record and pLannotate feature annotations shown in this document.]
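Description:
pcDNA3.1 puro Nodamura B2 is a mammalian expression plasmid that drives production of the B2 protein of Nodamura virus. It is built on pcDNA3.1 puro+, which the depositor describes as a derivative of pcDNA3.1 neo+ in which the neomycin resistance gene was replaced with a puromycin cassette. In E. coli the plasmid is maintained at high copy through a ColE1/pUC-type origin and selected with ampicillin via the β-lactamase gene and its native promoter. An f1 phage origin is also present. In mammalian cells, an SV40 enhancer/early promoter drives puromycin N-acetyltransferase, followed by an SV40 polyadenylation signal, allowing selection of transfected cells. A short bleomycin-resistance fragment annotated just after PuroR is probably a remnant of the cassette swap. The brief HIV-1 LTR, lacI and extra SV40 promoter matches are likewise only small fragments rather than functional elements.

The B2 open reading frame, recorded as 429 bp and carrying two silent point mutations, sits between the KpnI and XbaI sites. It is downstream of the human cytomegalovirus immediate early enhancer and promoter and upstream of the bovine growth hormone polyadenylation signal. A T7 promoter lies between the CMV promoter and the insert and could support in vitro transcription. No epitope tag or reporter is annotated. B2 is a high-affinity double-stranded RNA binding protein that suppresses the host RNA silencing antiviral response. Consistent with the associated publication on a virus-encoded inhibitor of RNA interference in mammalian cells, the construct is suited to expressing B2 transiently or in puromycin-selected cells to block or probe RNAi pathways.

The sequenced record of about 5.5 kb is somewhat shorter than the listed backbone and insert sizes would together suggest, so the catalogue backbone size is probably approximate.
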