Features (pLannotate 1.2.2; 20 found; start..end, strand, type, name):
     28..80      -  misc_feature   bom (fragment): basis of mobility region from pBR322
    235..614     +  enhancer       CMV enhancer: human cytomegalovirus immediate early enhancer
    615..818     +  promoter       CMV promoter: human cytomegalovirus (CMV) immediate early promoter
    814..847     +  LTR            5' LTR (truncated) (fragment): truncated 5' long terminal repeat (LTR) from HIV-1
    863..881     +  promoter       T7 promoter: promoter for bacteriophage T7 RNA polymerase
    932..1342    +  CDS            B2: B2_NODAM - Experimental evidence at protein level: Swiss-Prot protein existence level 1. Binds double-strand RNA (dsRNA) with high affinity. Suppresses the host RNA silencing-based antiviral response. From Nodamura virus (strain Mag115) (NoV).
   1383..1607    +  polyA_signal   bGH poly(A) signal: bovine growth hormone polyadenylation signal
   1611..1632    +  promoter       SV40 promoter (fragment): SV40 enhancer and early promoter
   1653..2081    +  rep_origin     f1 ori (sequence partly withheld): f1 bacteriophage origin of replication; arrow indicates direction of (+) strand synthesis
   2095..2424    +  promoter       SV40 promoter: SV40 enhancer and early promoter
   2445..3044    +  CDS            PuroR: puromycin N-acetyltransferase; pac from Streptomyces alboniger; confers resistance to puromycin
   3051..3209    +  CDS            ble (fragment): BLE_KLEPN - Experimental evidence at protein level: Swiss-Prot protein existence level 1. Binding protein with a strong affinity to the bleomycin family of antibiotics. Binds to CL990; an antimitotic-antibiotic compound. From Klebsiella pneumoniae.
   3204..3325    +  polyA_signal   SV40 poly(A) signal: SV40 polyadenylation signal
   3398..3414    -  protein_bind   lac operator: The lac repressor binds to the lac operator to inhibit transcription in E. coli. This inhibition can be relieved by adding lactose or isopropyl-β-D-thiogalactopyranoside (IPTG). lac repressor encoded by lacI
   3422..3452    -  promoter       lac promoter: promoter for the E. coli lac operon
   3467..3488    -  protein_bind   CAP binding site: CAP binding activates transcription in the presence of cAMP. E. coli catabolite activator protein
   3501..3593    -  CDS            lacI (fragment): lac repressor; lacI; The lac repressor binds to the lac operator to inhibit transcription in E. coli. This inhibition can be relieved by adding lactose or isopropyl-β-D-thiogalactopyranoside (IPTG).
   3776..4364    -  rep_origin     ori: high-copy-number ColE1/pMB1/pBR322/pUC origin of replication
   4535..5395    -  CDS            AmpR: β-lactamase; bla; confers resistance to ampicillin, carbenicillin, and related antibiotics
   5396..5500    -  promoter       AmpR promoter: bla
>Addgene plasmid #17228 | pcDNA3.1 puro Nodamura B2 | addgene full sequence | sequence record 325695 | Addgene NGS Result
GACGGATCGGGAGATCTCCCGATCCCCTATGGTGCACTCTCAGTACAATCTGCTCTGATGCCGCATAGTT
AAGCCAGTATCTGCTCCCTGCTTGTGTGTTGGAGGTCGCTGAGTAGTGCGCGAGCAAAATTTAAGCTACA
ACAAGGCAAGGCTTGACCGACAATTGCATGAAGAATCTGCTTAGGGTTAGGCGTTTTGCGCTGCTTCGCG
ATGTACGGGCCAGATATACGCGTTGACATTGATTATTGACTAGTTATTAATAGTAATCAATTACGGGGTC
ATTAGTTCATAGCCCATATATGGAGTTCCGCGTTACATAACTTACGGTAAATGGCCCGCCTGGCTGACCG
CCCAACGACCCCCGCCCATTGACGTCAATAATGACGTATGTTCCCATAGTAACGCCAATAGGGACTTTCC
ATTGACGTCAATGGGTGGAGTATTTACGGTAAACTGCCCACTTGGCAGTACATCAAGTGTATCATATGCC
AAGTACGCCCCCTATTGACGTCAATGACGGTAAATGGCCCGCCTGGCATTATGCCCAGTACATGACCTTA
TGGGACTTTCCTACTTGGCAGTACATCTACGTATTAGTCATCGCTATTACCATGGTGATGCGGTTTTGGC
AGTACATCAATGGGCGTGGATAGCGGTTTGACTCACGGGGATTTCCAAGTCTCCACCCCATTGACGTCAA
TGGGAGTTTGTTTTGGCACCAAAATCAACGGGACTTTCCAAAATGTCGTAACAACTCCGCCCCATTGACG
CAAATGGGCGGTAGGCGTGTACGGTGGGAGGTCTATATAAGCAGAGCTCTCTGGCTAACTAGAGAACCCA
CTGCTTACTGGCTTATCGAAATTAATACGACTCACTATAGGGAGACCCAAGCTGGCTAGCGTTTAAACTT
AAGCTTGGTACCGCCGCCACCATGACAAACATGTCATGCGCTTACGAGCTAATCAAGTCACTTCCAGCCA
AGCTGGAGCAGCTGGCTCAGGAGACGCAAGCAACGATCCAAACGCTCATGATCGCGGATCCCAACGTCAA
CAAGGATCTGCGAGCGTTCTGCGAGTTCCTGACCGTACAGCACCAGCGGGCGTATCGAGCGACGAACAGC
CTGCTCATCAAACCGCGAGTCGCAGCAGCGCTTCGCGGGGAGGAGCTGGACCTGGGCGAGGCGGACGTCG
CCGCCCGGGTCCGCCAGCTAAAACAACAGCTGGCGGAGCTCGAGATGGAAATCAAGCCAGGGCACCAACA
GGTGGCCCAAGTAAGCGGCAGGCGGAAGGCCGCAGCCGCAGCTCCCGTGGCCCAGCTGGGTCGCGTGGGC
GTGGTAAATGAGTGATCTAGAGGGCCCGTTTAAACCCGCTGATCAGCCTCGACTGTGCCTTCTAGTTGCC
AGCCATCTGTTGTTTGCCCCTCCCCCGTGCCTTCCTTGACCCTGGAAGGTGCCACTCCCACTGTCCTTTC
CTAATAAAATGAGGAAATTGCATCGCATTGTCTGAGTAGGTGTCATTCTATTCTGGGGGGTGGGGTGGGG
CAGGACAGCAAGGGGGAGGATTGGGAAGACAATAGCAGGCATGCTGGGGATGCGGTGGGCTCTATGGCTT
CTGAGGCGGAAAGAACCAGCTGGGGCTCTAGGGGGTATCCCC
[124 nt withheld, positions 1653-1776]
C
[91 nt withheld, positions 1778-1868]
A
[49 nt withheld, positions 1870-1918]
CCTTTGACGTTGGAGTCCACGTTCTTT
[37 nt withheld, positions 1946-1982]
ACCCTATCTCGGTCTATTCTTTTGATTTATAAGGGATTTTGCCGATTTCGGCCTATTGGTTAAAAAATGA
GCTGATTTAACAAAAATTTAACGCGAATTAATTCTGTGGAATGTGTGTCAGTTAGGGTGTGGAAAGTCCC
CAGGCTCCCCAGCAGGCAGAAGTATGCAAAGCATGCATCTCAATTAGTCAGCAACCAGGTGTGGAAAGTC
CCCAGGCTCCCCAGCAGGCAGAAGTATGCAAAGCATGCATCTCAATTAGTCAGCAACCATAGTCCCGCCC
CTAACTCCGCCCATCCCGCCCCTAACTCCGCCCAGTTCCGCCCATTCTCCGCCCCATGGCTGACTAATTT
TTTTTATTTATGCAGAGGCCGAGGCCGCCTCTGCCTCTGAGCTATTCCAGAAGTAGTGAGGAGGCTTTTT
TGGAGGCCTAGGCTTTTGCAAAAAGCTCCCGGGGCCGCCACCATGACCGAGTACAAGCCCACGGTGCGCC
TCGCCACCCGCGACGACGTCCCCCGGGCCGTACGCACCCTCGCCGCCGCGTTCGCCGACTACCCCGCCAC
GCGCCACACCGTCGACCCGGACCGCCACATCGAGCGGGTCACCGAGCTGCAAGAACTCTTCCTCACGCGC
GTCGGGCTCGACATCGGCAAGGTGTGGGTCGCGGACGACGGCGCCGCGGTGGCGGTCTGGACCACGCCGG
AGAGCGTCGAAGCGGGGGCGGTGTTCGCCGAGATCGGCCCGCGCATGGCCGAGTTGAGCGGTTCCCGGCT
GGCCGCGCAGCAACAGATGGAAGGCCTCCTGGCGCCGCACCGGCCCAAGGAGCCCGCGTGGTTCCTGGCC
ACCGTCGGCGTCTCGCCCGACCACCAGGGCAAGGGTCTGGGCAGCGCCGTCGTGCTCCCCGGAGTGGAGG
CGGCCGAGCGCGCCGGGGTGCCCGCCTTCCTGGAGACCTCCGCGCCCCGCAACCTCCCCTTCTACGAGCG
GCTCGGCTTCACCGTCACCGCCGACGTCGAGGTGCCCGAAGGACCGCGCACCTGGTGCATGACCCGCAAG
CCCGGTGCCTGATTCGAAATGACCGACCAAGCGACGCCCAACCTGCCATCACGAGATTTCGATTCCACCG
CCGCCTTCTATGAAAGGTTGGGCTTCGGAATCGTTTTCCGGGACGCCGGCTGGATGATCCTCCAGCGCGG
GGATCTCATGCTGGAGTTCTTCGCCCACCCCAACTTGTTTATTGCAGCTTATAATGGTTACAAATAAAGC
AATAGCATCACAAATTTCACAAATAAAGCATTTTTTTCACTGCATTCTAGTTGTGGTTTGTCCAAACTCA
TCAATGTATCTTATCATGTCTGTATACCGTCGACCTCTAGCTAGAGCTTGGCGTAATCATGGTCATAGCT
GTTTCCTGTGTGAAATTGTTATCCGCTCACAATTCCACACAACATACGAGCCGGAAGCATAAAGTGTAAA
GCCTGGGGTGCCTAATGAGTGAGCTAACTCACATTAATTGCGTTGCGCTCACTGCCCGCTTTCCAGTCGG
GAAACCTGTCGTGCCAGCTGCATTAATGAATCGGCCAACGCGCGGGGAGAGGCGGTTTGCGTATTGGGCG
CTCTTCCGCTTCCTCGCTCACTGACTCGCTGCGCTCGGTCGTTCGGCTGCGGCGAGCGGTATCAGCTCAC
TCAAAGGCGGTAATACGGTTATCCACAGAATCAGGGGATAACGCAGGAAAGAACATGTGAGCAAAAGGCC
AGCAAAAGGCCAGGAACCGTAAAAAGGCCGCGTTGCTGGCGTTTTTCCATAGGCTCCGCCCCCCTGACGA
GCATCACAAAAATCGACGCTCAAGTCAGAGGTGGCGAAACCCGACAGGACTATAAAGATACCAGGCGTTT
CCCCCTGGAAGCTCCCTCGTGCGCTCTCCTGTTCCGACCCTGCCGCTTACCGGATACCTGTCCGCCTTTC
TCCCTTCGGGAAGCGTGGCGCTTTCTCATAGCTCACGCTGTAGGTATCTCAGTTCGGTGTAGGTCGTTCG
CTCCAAGCTGGGCTGTGTGCACGAACCCCCCGTTCAGCCCGACCGCTGCGCCTTATCCGGTAACTATCGT
CTTGAGTCCAACCCGGTAAGACACGACTTATCGCCACTGGCAGCAGCCACTGGTAACAGGATTAGCAGAG
CGAGGTATGTAGGCGGTGCTACAGAGTTCTTGAAGTGGTGGCCTAACTACGGCTACACTAGAAGAACAGT
ATTTGGTATCTGCGCTCTGCTGAAGCCAGTTACCTTCGGAAAAAGAGTTGGTAGCTCTTGATCCGGCAAA
CAAACCACCGCTGGTAGCGGTGGTTTTTTTGTTTGCAAGCAGCAGATTACGCGCAGAAAAAAAGGATCTC
AAGAAGATCCTTTGATCTTTTCTACGGGGTCTGACGCTCAGTGGAACGAAAACTCACGTTAAGGGATTTT
GGTCATGAGATTATCAAAAAGGATCTTCACCTAGATCCTTTTAAATTAAAAATGAAGTTTTAAATCAATC
TAAAGTATATATGAGTAAACTTGGTCTGACAGTTACCAATGCTTAATCAGTGAGGCACCTATCTCAGCGA
TCTGTCTATTTCGTTCATCCATAGTTGCCTGACTCCCCGTCGTGTAGATAACTACGATACGGGAGGGCTT
ACCATCTGGCCCCAGTGCTGCAATGATACCGCGAGACCCACGCTCACCGGCTCCAGATTTATCAGCAATA
AACCAGCCAGCCGGAAGGGCCGAGCGCAGAAGTGGTCCTGCAACTTTATCCGCCTCCATCCAGTCTATTA
ATTGTTGCCGGGAAGCTAGAGTAAGTAGTTCGCCAGTTAATAGTTTGCGCAACGTTGTTGCCATTGCTAC
AGGCATCGTGGTGTCACGCTCGTCGTTTGGTATGGCTTCATTCAGCTCCGGTTCCCAACGATCAAGGCGA
GTTACATGATCCCCCATGTTGTGCAAAAAAGCGGTTAGCTCCTTCGGTCCTCCGATCGTTGTCAGAAGTA
AGTTGGCCGCAGTGTTATCACTCATGGTTATGGCAGCACTGCATAATTCTCTTACTGTCATGCCATCCGT
AAGATGCTTTTCTGTGACTGGTGAGTACTCAACCAAGTCATTCTGAGAATAGTGTATGCGGCGACCGAGT
TGCTCTTGCCCGGCGTCAATACGGGATAATACCGCGCCACATAGCAGAACTTTAAAAGTGCTCATCATTG
GAAAACGTTCTTCGGGGCGAAAACTCTCAAGGATCTTACCGCTGTTGAGATCCAGTTCGATGTAACCCAC
TCGTGCACCCAACTGATCTTCAGCATCTTTTACTTTCACCAGCGTTTCTGGGTGAGCAAAAACAGGAAGG
CAAAATGCCGCAAAAAAGGGAATAAGGGCGACACGGAAATGTTGAATACTCATACTCTTCCTTTTTCAAT
ATTATTGAAGCATTTATCAGGGTTATTGTCTCATGAGCGGATACATATTTGAATGTATTTAGAAAAATAA
ACAAATAGGGGTTCCGCGCACATTTCCCCGAAAAGTGCCACCTGACGTC
