>Addgene plasmid #17228 | pcDNA3.1 puro Nodamura B2 | addgene partial sequence | sequence record 25378 | 17228 with CMV-F
CTAGAGAACCCACTGCTTACTGGCTTATCGAAATTAATACGACTCACTATAGGGAGACCCAAGCTGGCTA
GCGTTTAAACTTAAGCTTGGTACCGCCGCCACCATGACAAACATGTCATGCGCTTACGAGCTAATCAAGT
CACTTCCAGCCAAGCTGGAGCAGCTGGCTCAGGAGACGCAAGCAACGATCCAAACGCTCATGATCGCGGA
TCCCAACGTCAACAAGGATCTGCGAGCGTTCTGCGAGTTCCTGACCGTACAGCACCAGCGGGCGTATCGA
GCGACGAACAGCCTGCTCATCAAACCGCGAGTCGCAGCAGCGCTTCGCGGGGAGGAGCTGGACCTGGGCG
AGGCGGACGTCGCCGCCCGGGTCCGCCAGCTAAAACAACAGCTGGCGGAGCTCGAGATGGAAATCAAGCC
AGGGCACCAACAGGTGGCCCAAGTAAGCGGCAGGCGGAAGGCCGCAGCCGCAGCTCCCGTGGCCCAGCTG
GGTCGCGTGGGCGTGGTAAATGAGTGATCTAGAGGGCCCGTTTAAACCCGCTGATCAGCCTCGACTGTGC
CTTCTAGTTGCCAGCCATCTGTTGTTTGCCCCTCCCCCGTGCCTTCCTTGACCCTGGAAGGTGCCACTCC
CACTGTCCTTTCCTAATAAAATGAGGAAATTGCATCGCATTGTCTGAGTAGGTGTCATTCTATTCTGGGG
GGTGGGGTGGGGCAGGACAGCAAGGGGGAGGATTGGGAAGACAATAGC
